>Addgene plasmid #133035 | pbIG-Xph20-Stg | addgene full sequence | sequence record 261462 | Addgene NGS Result
CGGCAGCTCTGTCAGTTCCGTGCCGACCAAACTGGAAGTGGTTGCGGCCACCCCGACGTCTCTGCTGATC
AGCTGGGATGCAGTGGCGAAGAATGTGAAGGTCGGTTATTACCGTATCACCTATGGCGAAACGGGCGGTA
ACTCCCCGGTTCAGGAATTCACCGTCCCGGGTAGTTCCTCAACCGCAACGATTTCCGGCCTGAAACCGGG
TGTCGACTATACCATTACGGTTTACGCTAATGGGGTGCTGAGTAAGATGGTGCTTCCGATTTCTATCAAT
TACCGTACCGGTTCGGGCGGTTCGGGACTCGAGGGTTCTTCCGGCTCTAGCGGCTCTAGTGGTAGCTCGG
GTTCTAGTGGTTCATCCCTGCATGCGAATACTGCCAATCGTCGCACGACACCGGTATAAGTCGAGCACCA
CCACCACCACCACTGAGATCCGGCTGCTAACAAAGCCCGAAAGGAAGCTGAGTTGGCTGCTGCCACCGCT
GAGCAATAACTAGCATAACCCCTTGGGGCCTCTAAACGGGTCTTGAGGGGTTTTTTGCTGAAAGGAGGAA
CTATATCCGGATTGGCGAATGGG
[124 nt withheld, positions 584-707]
C
[91 nt withheld, positions 709-799]
A
[49 nt withheld, positions 801-849]
CCTTTGACGTTGGAGTCCACGTTCTTT
[37 nt withheld, positions 877-913]
ACCCTATCTCGGTCTATTCTTTTGATTTATAAGGGATTTTGCCGATTTCGGCCTATTGGTTAAAAAATGA
GCTGATTTAACAAAAATTTAACGCGAATTTTAACAAAATATTAACGCTTACAATTTAGGTGGCACTTTTC
GGGGAAATGTGCGCGGAACCCCTATTTGTTTATTTTTCTAAATACATTCAAATATGTATCCGCTCATGAA
TTAATTCTTAGAAAAACTCATCGAGCATCAAATGAAACTGCAATTTATTCATATCAGGATTATCAATACC
ATATTTTTGAAAAAGCCGTTTCTGTAATGAAGGAGAAAACTCACCGAGGCAGTTCCATAGGATGGCAAGA
TCCTGGTATCGGTCTGCGATTCCGACTCGTCCAACATCAATACAACCTATTAATTTCCCCTCGTCAAAAA
TAAGGTTATCAAGTGAGAAATCACCATGAGTGACGACTGAATCCGGTGAGAATGGCAAAAGTTTATGCAT
TTCTTTCCAGACTTGTTCAACAGGCCAGCCATTACGCTCGTCATCAAAATCACTCGCATCAACCAAACCG
TTATTCATTCGTGATTGCGCCTGAGCGAGACGAAATACGCGATCGCTGTTAAAAGGACAATTACAAACAG
GAATCGAATGCAACCGGCGCAGGAACACTGCCAGCGCATCAACAATATTTTCACCTGAATCAGGATATTC
TTCTAATACCTGGAATGCTGTTTTCCCGGGGATCGCAGTGGTGAGTAACCATGCATCATCAGGAGTACGG
ATAAAATGCTTGATGGTCGGAAGAGGCATAAATTCCGTCAGCCAGTTTAGTCTGACCATCTCATCTGTAA
CATCATTGGCAACGCTACCTTTGCCATGTTTCAGAAACAACTCTGGCGCATCGGGCTTCCCATACAATCG
ATAGATTGTCGCACCTGATTGCCCGACATTATCGCGAGCCCATTTATACCCATATAAATCAGCATCCATG
TTGGAATTTAATCGCGGCCTAGAGCAAGACGTTTCCCGTTGAATATGGCTCATAACACCCCTTGTATTAC
TGTTTATGTAAGCAGACAGTTTTATTGTTCATGACCAAAATCCCTTAACGTGAGTTTTCGTTCCACTGAG
CGTCAGACCCCGTAGAAAAGATCAAAGGATCTTCTTGAGATCCTTTTTTTCTGCGCGTAATCTGCTGCTT
GCAAACAAAAAAACCACCGCTACCAGCGGTGGTTTGTTTGCCGGATCAAGAGCTACCAACTCTTTTTCCG
AAGGTAACTGGCTTCAGCAGAGCGCAGATACCAAATACTGTCCTTCTAGTGTAGCCGTAGTTAGGCCACC
ACTTCAAGAACTCTGTAGCACCGCCTACATACCTCGCTCTGCTAATCCTGTTACCAGTGGCTGCTGCCAG
TGGCGATAAGTCGTGTCTTACCGGGTTGGACTCAAGACGATAGTTACCGGATAAGGCGCAGCGGTCGGGC
TGAACGGGGGGTTCGTGCACACAGCCCAGCTTGGAGCGAACGACCTACACCGAACTGAGATACCTACAGC
GTGAGCTATGAGAAAGCGCCACGCTTCCCGAAGGGAGAAAGGCGGACAGGTATCCGGTAAGCGGCAGGGT
CGGAACAGGAGAGCGCACGAGGGAGCTTCCAGGGGGAAACGCCTGGTATCTTTATAGTCCTGTCGGGTTT
CGCCACCTCTGACTTGAGCGTCGATTTTTGTGATGCTCGTCAGGGGGGCGGAGCCTATGGAAAAACGCCA
GCAACGCGGCCTTTTTACGGTTCCTGGCCTTTTGCTGGCCTTTTGCTCACATGTTCTTTCCTGCGTTATC
CCCTGATTCTGTGGATAACCGTATTACCGCCTTTGAGTGAGCTGATACCGCTCGCCGCAGCCGAACGACC
GAGCGCAGCGAGTCAGTGAGCGAGGAAGCGGAAGAGCGCCTGATGCGGTATTTTCTCCTTACGCATCTGT
GCGGTATTTCACACCGCAATGGTGCACTCTCAGTACAATCTGCTCTGATGCCGCATAGTTAAGCCAGTAT
ACACTCCGCTATCGCTACGTGACTGGGTCATGGCTGCGCCCCGACACCCGCCAACACCCGCTGACGCGCC
CTGACGGGCTTGTCTGCTCCCGGCATCCGCTTACAGACAAGCTGTGACCGTCTCCGGGAGCTGCATGTGT
CAGAGGTTTTCACCGTCATCACCGAAACGCGCGAGGCAGCTGCGGTAAAGCTCATCAGCGTGGTCGTGAA
GCGATTCACAGATGTCTGCCTGTTCATCCGCGTCCAGCTCGTTGAGTTTCTCCAGAAGCGTTAATGTCTG
GCTTCTGATAAAGCGGGCCATGTTAAGGGCGGTTTTTTCCTGTTTGGTCACTGATGCCTCCGTGTAAGGG
GGATTTCTGTTCATGGGGGTAATGATACCGATGAAACGAGAGAGGATGCTCACGATACGGGTTACTGATG
ATGAACATGCCCGGTTACTGGAACGTTGTGAGGGTAAACAACTGGCGGTATGGATGCGGCGGGACCAGAG
AAAAATCACTCAGGGTCAATGCCAGCGCTTCGTTAATACAGATGTAGGTGTTCCACAGGGTAGCCAGCAG
CATCCTGCGATGCAGATCCGGAACATAATGGTGCAGGGCGCTGACTTCCGCGTTTCCAGACTTTACGAAA
CACGGAAACCGAAGACCATTCATGTTGTTGCTCAGGTCGCAGACGTTTTGCAGCAGCAGTCGCTTCACGT
TCGCTCGCGTATCGGTGATTCATTCTGCTAACCAGTAAGGCAACCCCGCCAGCCTAGCCGGGTCCTCAAC
GACAGGAGCACGATCATGCGCACCCGTGGGGCCGCCATGCCGGCGATAATGGCCTGCTTCTCGCCGAAAC
GTTTGGTGGCGGGACCAGTGACGAAGGCTTGAGCGAGGGCGTGCAAGATTCCGAATACCGCAAGCGACAG
GCCGATCATCGTCGCGCTCCAGCGAAAGCGGTCCTCGCCGAAAATGACCCAGAGCGCTGCCGGCACCTGT
CCTACGAGTTGCATGATAAAGAAGACAGTCATAAGTGCGGCGACGATAGTCATGCCCCGCGCCCACCGGA
AGGAGCTGACTGGGTTGAAGGCTCTCAAGGGCATCGGTCGAGATCCCGGTGCCTAATGAGTGAGCTAACT
TACATTAATTGCGTTGCGCTCACTGCCCGCTTTCCAGTCGGGAAACCTGTCGTGCCAGCTGCATTAATGA
ATCGGCCAACGCGCGGGGAGAGGCGGTTTGCGTATTGGGCGCCAGGGTGGTTTTTCTTTTCACCAGTGAG
ACGGGCAACAGCTGATTGCCCTTCACCGCCTGGCCCTGAGAGAGTTGCAGCAAGCGGTCCACGCTGGTTT
GCCCCAGCAGGCGAAAATCCTGTTTGATGGTGGTTAACGGCGGGATATAACATGAGCTGTCTTCGGTATC
GTCGTATCCCACTACCGAGATATCCGCACCAACGCGCAGCCCGGACTCGGTAATGGCGCGCATTGCGCCC
AGCGCCATCTGATCGTTGGCAACCAGCATCGCAGTGGGAACGATGCCCTCATTCAGCATTTGCATGGTTT
GTTGAAAACCGGACATGGCACTCCAGTCGCCTTCCCGTTCCGCTATCGGCTGAATTTGATTGCGAGTGAG
ATATTTATGCCAGCCAGCCAGACGCAGACGCGCCGAGACAGAACTTAATGGGCCCGCTAACAGCGCGATT
TGCTGGTGACCCAATGCGACCAGATGCTCCACGCCCAGTCGCGTACCGTCTTCATGGGAGAAAATAATAC
TGTTGATGGGTGTCTGGTCAGAGACATCAAGAAATAACGCCGGAACATTAGTGCAGGCAGCTTCCACAGC
AATGGCATCCTGGTCATCCAGCGGATAGTTAATGATCAGCCCACTGACGCGTTGCGCGAGAAGATTGTGC
ACCGCCGCTTTACAGGCTTCGACGCCGCTTCGTTCTACCATCGACACCACCACGCTGGCACCCAGTTGAT
CGGCGCGAGATTTAATCGCCGCGACAATTTGCGACGGCGCGTGCAGGGCCAGACTGGAGGTGGCAACGCC
AATCAGCAACGACTGTTTGCCCGCCAGTTGTTGTGCCACGCGGTTGGGAATGTAATTCAGCTCCGCCATC
GCCGCTTCCACTTTTTCCCGCGTTTTCGCAGAAACGTGGCTGGCCTGGTTCACCACGCGGGAAACGGTCT
GATAAGAGACACCGGCATACTCTGCGACATCGTATAACGTTACTGGTTTCACATTCACCACCCTGAATTG
ACTCTCTTCCGGGCGCTATCATGCCATACCGCGAAAGGTTTTGCGCCATTCGATGGTGTCCGGGATCTCG
ACGCTCTCCCTTATGCGACTCCTGCATTAGGAAGCAGCCCAGTAGTAGGTTGAGGCCGTTGAGCACCGCC
GCCGCAAGGAATGGTGCATGCAAGGAGATGGCGCCCAACAGTCCCCCGGCCACGGGGCCTGCCACCATAC
CCACGCCGAAACAAGCGCTCATGAGCCCGAAGTGGCGAGCCCGATCTTCCCCATCGGTGATGTCGGCGAT
ATAGGCGCCAGCAACCGCACCTGTGGCGCCGGTGATGCCGGCCACGATGCGTCCGGCGTAGAGGATCGAG
ATCTCGATCCCGCGAAATTAATACGACTCACTATAGGGGAATTGTGAGCGGATAACAATTCCCCTCTAGA
AATAATTTTGTTTAACTTTAAGAAGGAGATATACATATGGGCCTGAACGACATCTTTGAAGCACAGAAAA
TCGAATGGCACGAAGCTAGCCATCATCATCATCACCACCACCACCACCACAAGCTTTCAGGCCTGTACAA
GGAAAACCTGTACTTTCAGAGTGGATC
Features (pLannotate 1.2.2; 20 found; start..end, strand, type, name):
    416..433     +  CDS            9xHis (fragment): 9xHis affinity tag
    443..492     +  CDS            SET1 (fragment): solubility-enhancement tag derived from T7 phage gene 10B
    500..547     +  terminator     T7 terminator: transcription terminator for bacteriophage T7 RNA polymerase
    584..1012    +  rep_origin     f1 ori (sequence partly withheld): f1 bacteriophage origin of replication; arrow indicates direction of (+) strand synthesis
   1065..1122    +  promoter       AmpR promoter (fragment): bla
   1131..1946    -  CDS            KanR: aminoglycoside phosphotransferase; aph(3')-Ia; confers resistance to kanamycin in bacteria or G418 (Geneticin®) in eukaryotes
   2068..2656    +  rep_origin     ori: high-copy-number ColE1/pMB1/pBR322/pUC origin of replication
   2842..2981    -  misc_feature   bom: basis of mobility region from pBR322
   3083..3274    -  CDS            rop: Rop protein, which maintains plasmids at low copy number; rop
   3291..3671    +  CDS            YPB1_ECOLX: Protein predicted: Swiss-Prot protein existence level 4. From Escherichia coli.
   3743..4034    -  CDS            TcR (fragment): tetracycline efflux protein; tet; confers resistance to tetracycline
   4049..4070    -  protein_bind   CAP binding site: CAP binding activates transcription in the presence of cAMP. E. coli catabolite activator protein
   4083..5165    -  CDS            lacI: lac repressor; lacI; The lac repressor binds to the lac operator to inhibit transcription in E. coli. This inhibition can be relieved by adding lactose or isopropyl-β-D-thiogalactopyranoside (IPTG).
   5166..5243    -  promoter       lacI promoter: lacI
   5251..5530    -  CDS            TcR (fragment): tetracycline efflux protein; tet; confers resistance to tetracycline
   5552..5570    +  promoter       T7 promoter: promoter for bacteriophage T7 RNA polymerase
   5571..5595    +  protein_bind   lac operator: The lac repressor binds to the lac operator to inhibit transcription in E. coli. This inhibition can be relieved by adding lactose or isopropyl-β-D-thiogalactopyranoside (IPTG). lac repressor encoded by lacI
   5610..5632    +  RBS            RBS: efficient ribosome binding site from bacteriophage T7 gene 10 (Olins and Rangwala, 1989)
   5706..5723    +  CDS            9xHis (fragment): 9xHis affinity tag
   5766..289     +  CDS            FN1 (fragment) (across the origin): FINC_HUMAN - Also known as FN. Experimental evidence at protein level: Swiss-Prot protein existence level 1. [Anastellin]: Binds fibronectin and induces fibril formation. This fibronectin polymer, named superfibronectin, exhibits enhanced adhesive properties. Both anastellin and superfibronectin inhibit tumor growth, angiogenesis and metastasis. Anastellin activates p38 MAPK and inhibits lysophospholipid signaling. From Homo sapiens (Human).
