[The description below was written by a language model from this plasmid's Addgene catalogue record and pLannotate feature annotations shown in this document.]
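Description:
pbIG-Xph20-Stg is a bacterial expression plasmid of about 5.8 kb built on pbIG, a homemade derivative of pET-24a(+). It carries a kanamycin resistance gene (aph(3')-Ia) for selection and replicates from a ColE1/pBR322-type origin. The bom region and rop gene are retained alongside this origin, which fits the catalogue's low-copy designation. An f1 origin is also present, as are short remnants annotated as tetracycline-resistance fragments, which appear to be pBR322-derived backbone sequence and not functional markers.

Expression follows the standard pET arrangement. A T7 promoter is followed by a lac operator and the T7 gene 10 ribosome binding site, with a plasmid-borne lacI gene providing repression. Transcription therefore requires a host that supplies T7 RNA polymerase and is induced with IPTG, and a T7 terminator closes the unit. The backbone was engineered so that an AviTag (a substrate for site-specific enzymatic biotinylation), a decahistidine tag and a TEV protease cleavage site immediately follow the start codon, in frame with the protein of interest. This allows affinity purification, optional biotinylation and tag removal.

The insert, cloned between BamHI and BlpI, is the roughly 490 bp synthetic Xph20-Stg coding sequence carrying an S63K mutation. The feature table matches most of it to a fragment of human fibronectin, which suggests a fibronectin-domain-based scaffold. The record does not define the "Stg" portion. The annotation software also flags a second short His-like stretch and a fragment resembling a T7 gene 10B-derived solubility tag just upstream of the terminator, but whether these are translated is not stated. The associated publication concerns engineered selective competitors of conserved protein–protein interaction modules, so the plasmid is presumably used to produce recombinant Xph20-Stg for that work.
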