Addgene plasmid #133035: pbIG-Xph20-Stg
Purpose: Expresses Xph20-Stg in bacteria
Depositing lab: Matthieu Sainlos. Depositing organization: CNRS UMR 5297, Institut Interdisciplinaire de Neurosciences (IINS). Publication: Engineering selective competitors for the discrimination of highly conserved protein-protein interaction modules. Rimbault C, Maruthi K, Breillat C, Genuer C, Crespillo S, Puente-Munoz V, Chamma I, Gauthereau I, Antoine S, Thibaut C, Tai FWJ, Dartigues B, Grillo-Bosch D, Claverol S, Poujol C, Choquet D, Mackereth CD, Sainlos M. Nat Commun. 2019 Oct 4;10(1):4521. doi: 10.1038/s41467-019-12528-4. PubMed 31586061.
Backbone
  Vector backbone: pbIG
  Backbone size w/o insert (bp): 5281
  Total vector size (bp): 5774
  Modifications to backbone: Homemade vector derived from pET-24-a+, engineered to incorporate immediately after the start codon an AviTag, a decahistidine tag .and a Tobacco Etch Virus cleavage site (-ENLYFQS-) in frame with the protein of interest.
  Vector type: Bacterial Expression
Growth in bacteria
  Bacterial resistance: Kanamycin, 50 μg/mL
  Growth temperature: 37°C
  Growth strain: DH5alpha
  Copy number: Low Copy
Gene/Insert
  Gene/Insert name: Xph20-Stg
  Species: Synthetic
  Insert size (bp): 493
  Mutation: S63K
  Promoter: T7
  Tag / fusion protein: His10 (N terminal on backbone); AviTag (N terminal on backbone); TEV protease cleavage site (N terminal on backbone)
  Cloning method: Restriction Enzyme; 5′ cloning site BamHI (not destroyed); 3′ cloning site BlpI (not destroyed)
  Sequencing primers: 5′ T7 promoter, Forward primer; 3′ T7 terminator, reverse primer
Terms and licenses: Academic/Nonprofit Terms; Industry Terms: Not Available to Industry
How to cite: pbIG-Xph20-Stg was a gift from Matthieu Sainlos (Addgene plasmid # 133035 ; http://n2t.net/addgene:133035 ; RRID:Addgene_133035)
